Addgene plasmid #216934: pST39-Mega'-deltaLU
Purpose: Mega' with knockout of GvpL and GvpU
Depositing lab: George Lu. Depositing organization: Rice University. Publication: Elucidating the assembly of gas vesicles by systematic protein-protein interaction analysis. Iburg M, Anderson AP, Wong VT, Anton ED, He A, Lu GJ. EMBO J. 2024 Oct;43(19):4156-4172. doi: 10.1038/s44318-024-00178-2. Epub 2024 Sep 3. PubMed 39227754.
Backbone
  Vector backbone: pST39
  Vector type: Bacterial Expression
Growth in bacteria
  Bacterial resistance: Ampicillin, 100 μg/mL
  Growth temperature: 30°C
  Growth strain: DH5alpha
  Copy number: Low Copy
Gene/Insert
  Gene/Insert name: Mega' with knockout of GvpL and GvpU
  Species: Synthetic; Priestia megaterium
  Cloning method: Gibson Cloning
Terms and licenses: Academic/Nonprofit Terms; Industry Terms: Not Available to Industry
Depositor comments: Please visit https://www.biorxiv.org/content/10.1101/2023.07.23.550228v1 for bioRxiv preprint.
How to cite: pST39-Mega'-deltaLU was a gift from George Lu (Addgene plasmid # 216934 ; http://n2t.net/addgene:216934 ; RRID:Addgene_216934)
