[The description below was written by a language model from this plasmid's Addgene catalogue record and pLannotate feature annotations shown in this document.]
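Description:
pST39-Mega'-deltaLU is a bacterial expression plasmid built on the pST39 backbone, a T7-driven vector for expressing several genes from one transcript in E. coli. It carries a variant of the Priestia (formerly Bacillus) megaterium gas vesicle gene cluster, called Mega', in which GvpL and GvpU have been knocked out. The 7,366-nt sequence record shows a ColE1/pMB1-type origin together with the rop gene and the pBR322 bom region. This is consistent with the low copy number listed in the catalogue, since Rop keeps copy number down. Selection is by ampicillin, through a TEM beta-lactamase (bla) under its own promoter and followed by an fd terminator. The short RSF ori, mbeC and SET1 hits are partial matches and are probably backbone remnants or annotation artefacts rather than functional parts.

The payload lies between a T7 promoter and a T7 terminator, so expression requires a host that supplies T7 RNA polymerase. Within this roughly 4.7-kb region, the automated annotation recognises only gvpB (the GvpA-type structural shell protein), gvpS and gvpJ. The sizeable unannotated stretches between them presumably hold the remaining cluster genes, but the feature table does not identify these. The record also does not state how the L and U knockouts were made. The insert is listed as synthetic/P. megaterium and was assembled by Gibson cloning.

According to the associated publication, the construct belongs to a systematic study of gas vesicle assembly and of the protein-protein interactions among Gvp proteins. It most plausibly serves as a deletion variant for testing how the combined loss of GvpL and GvpU affects gas vesicle formation in a heterologous bacterial host.
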