Features (pLannotate 1.2.2; 14 found; start..end, strand, type, name):
     48..181     +  rep_origin     RSF ori (fragment): Plasmids containing the RSF 1030 origin of replication can be propagated in E. coli cells that contain additional plasmids with compatible origins.
    186..325     -  misc_feature   bom: basis of mobility region from pBR322
    427..618     -  CDS            rop: Rop protein, which maintains plasmids at low copy number; rop
    658..768     +  CDS            mbeC (fragment): MBEC_ECOLX - Experimental evidence at protein level: Swiss-Prot protein existence level 1. Required for efficient mobilization of ColE1 plasmid and is thus essential to promote the specific transfer of the plasmid during conjugation. Probably functions by inducing DNA bending, helping the MbeA relaxase to melt the DNA around the nic site and cleave the phosphodiester bond. Binds specifically double-stranded DNA (dsDNA) containing the ColE1 oriT but does not recognize the inverted repeat (IR). From Escherichia coli.
    855..873     +  promoter       T7 promoter: promoter for bacteriophage T7 RNA polymerase
   1121..1384    +  CDS            gvpB: GVPB_BACME - Protein inferred from homology: Swiss-Prot protein existence level 3. Gas vesicles are small, hollow, gas filled protein structures that are found in several microbial planktonic microorganisms. They allow the positioning of the organism at the favorable depth for growth. GvpA type proteins form the essential core of the structure. From Bacillus megaterium.
   3752..4036    +  CDS            gvpS: GVPS_BACME - Protein inferred from homology: Swiss-Prot protein existence level 3. Gas vesicles are small, hollow, gas filled protein structures that are found in several microbial planktonic microorganisms. They allow the positioning of the organism at the favorable depth for growth (By similarity). From Bacillus megaterium.
   4299..4598    +  CDS            gvpJ: GVPJ_BACME - Protein inferred from homology: Swiss-Prot protein existence level 3. Gas vesicles are small, hollow, gas filled protein structures that are found in several microbial planktonic microorganisms. They allow the positioning of the organism at the favorable depth for growth. This protein could be important for the shape determination of the gas vesicle. From Bacillus megaterium.
   5581..5630    +  CDS            SET1 (fragment): solubility-enhancement tag derived from T7 phage gene 10B
   5638..5685    +  terminator     T7 terminator: transcription terminator for bacteriophage T7 RNA polymerase
   5752..5843    +  promoter       AmpR promoter: bla
   5844..6701    +  CDS            bla: BLAT_ECOLX - Experimental evidence at protein level: Swiss-Prot protein existence level 1. TEM-type are the most prevalent beta-lactamases in enterobacteria; they hydrolyze the beta-lactam bond in susceptible beta-lactam antibiotics, thus conferring resistance to penicillins and cephalosporins. TEM-3 and TEM-4 are capable of hydrolyzing cefotaxime and ceftazidime. TEM-5 is capable of hydrolyzing ceftazidime. TEM-6 is capable of hydrolyzing ceftazidime and aztreonam. TEM-8/CAZ-2, TEM- 16/CAZ-7 and TEM-24/CAZ-6 are markedly active against ceftazidime. IRT- 4 shows resistance to beta-lactamase in
   6708..6747    +  terminator     fd terminator: central terminator from bacteriophage fd (Otsuka and Kunisawa, 1982)
   6778..7366    +  rep_origin     ori: high-copy-number ColE1/pMB1/pBR322/pUC origin of replication
>Addgene plasmid #216934 | pST39-Mega'-deltaLU | addgene full sequence | sequence record 445605 | Addgene NGS Result
AACGCCAGCAACGCGGCCTTTTTACGGTTCCTGGCCTTTTGCTGGCCTTTTGCTCACATGTTCTTTCCTG
CGTTATCCCCTGATTCTGTGGATAACCGTATTACCGCCTTTGAGTGAGCTGATACCGCTCGCCGCAGCCG
AACGACCGAGCGCAGCGAGTCAGTGAGCGAGGAAGCGGAAGAGCGCCTGATGCGGTATTTTCTCCTTACG
CATCTGTGCGGTATTTCACACCGCAATGGTGCACTCTCAGTACAATCTGCTCTGATGCCGCATAGTTAAG
CCAGTATACACTCCGCTATCGCTACGTGACTGGGTCATGGCTGCGCCCCGACACCCGCCAACACCCGCTG
ACGCGCCCTGACGGGCTTGTCTGCTCCCGGCATCCGCTTACAGACAAGCTGTGACCGTCTCCGGGAGCTG
CATGTGTCAGAGGTTTTCACCGTCATCACCGAAACGCGCGAGGCAGCTGCGGTAAAGCTCATCAGCGTGG
TCGTGAAGCGATTCACAGATGTCTGCCTGTTCATCCGCGTCCAGCTCGTTGAGTTTCTCCAGAAGCGTTA
ATGTCTGGCTTCTGATAAAGCGGGCCATGTTAAGGGCGGTTTTTTCCTGTTTGGTCACTGATGCCTCCGT
GTAAGGGGGATTTCTGTTCATGGGGTAATGATACCGATGAAACGAGAGAGGATGCTCACGATACGGGTTA
CTGATGATGAACATGCCCGGTTACTGGAACGTTGTGAGGGTAAACAACTGGCGGTATGGATGCGGCGGGA
CCAGAGAAAAATCACTCAGGGTCAATGCCAGCGCTTCGTTAATACAGATGTAGGTGTTGGCACCATGCAT
CGATCCCGCGAAATTAATACGACTCACTATAGGGAGACCACAACGGTTTCCCTCTAGAGATAGCTTAGCG
ATGTGAAAGAAGCTGGAGAAAACTTTCAAGAAAAAGTTTCTTCTTCAGACGATAAAGAGAAGTCAAAAAA
TAAGCGGAAAATAAAAGGCGTAAATCAGATTAAAAAAGCAACGGATATTAAAAGCTCTACTAAGATTAAA
AGTTCTAATGATATTAAATCATCTACAGATTTAAAAACAATGGGATCATAAGCGAAAGGAGAAATGAGAT
ATGTCTATTCAAAAAAGTACTAATAGTTCAAGTTTAGCAGAAGTCATTGACCGTATTTTAGATAAAGGAA
TTGTTATTGATGCTTTTGCAAGAGTTTCTGTTGTAGGAATTGAAATTTTAACGATTGAAGCGCGAGTGGT
TATTGCCAGTGTTGATACATGGTTACGCTATGCAGAAGCAGTAGGGCTTCTTCGTGACGACGTAGAAGAA
AACGGTCTTCCTGAACGTTCAAATTCAAGTGAAGGGCAGCCGCGTTTTAGTATTTAATATGAAGTGGTAT
GGAACCTTCCTTTTTTGAGGGTGGTTCCAGCTTTTAGATCTAACTATTGGAGGCTACTAAAAATGGAAAT
TAAAAAAATTATGCAAGCCGTGAACGACTTTTTCGGTGAACACGTAGCTCCTCCTCATAAAATTACCTCG
GTGGAAGCTACTGAAGATGAAGGTTGGAGAGTTATTGTTGAAGTCATTGAAGAACGAGAATATATGAAAA
AATACGCCAAAGATGAAATGCTCGGAACGTACGAGTGCTTTGTAAATAAAGAAAAAGAAGTCATTTCATT
CAAACGACTCGACGTCAGATATAGAAGCGCCATTGGCATTGAAGCATAAACGATAAGATGGCAGGAGGAA
CGTAAAAATGACCGTCTTAACAGACAAAAGGAAAAAAGGCAGTGGAGCTTTTATACAAGATGACGAGACA
AAAGAGGTTCTTTCAAGAGCGCTGAGCTATTTAAAATCCGGCTATTCCATTCATTTTACAGGTCCTGCCG
GCGGAGGCAAAACCTCTTTAGCGCGAGCGCTTGCTAAAAAGAGAAAGCGTCCTGTAATGCTGATGCACGG
GAATCACGAGCTCAACAACAAAGATTTAATTGGCGATTTTACGGGATACACGAGCAAAAAAGTAATCGAC
CAGTACGTTCGTTCTGTCTATAAAAAAGATGAACAGGTGAGTGAAAACTGGCAGGATGGCCGATTGCTTG
AAGCTGTAAAAAATGGCTATACGCTGATTTACGACGAATTTACTCGTTCTAAGCCTGCGACGAATAATAT
CTTTCTATCGATATTAGAAGAAGGCGTGCTGCCGCTGTATGGAGTAAAAATGACCGATCCTTTTGTGCGC
GTGCATCCCGATTTCCGCGTCATCTTCACAAGCAATCCAGCTGAGTATGCCGGCGTATATGATACGCAAG
ATGCGCTTCTCGACAGGTTAATTACCATGTTTATTGATTATAAAGACATCGACAGAGAGACAGCGATTTT
AACGGAGAAAACGGACGTAGAAGAAGATGAAGCGCGCACAATTGTAACGCTCGTAGCAAACGTGCGAAAC
CGCTCTGGAGACGAAAACAGCAGCGGACTTAGCCTGCGGGCTTCGCTTATGATCGCTACCCTTGCCACGC
AGCAAGACATTCCTATCGATGGAAGTGACGAAGATTTTCAAACGTTATGTATCGATATTTTGCATCATCC
GCTTACCAAATGTTTGGATGAAGAAAATGCAAAAAGCAAAGCCGAAAAAATCATTTTAGAAGAATGTAAG
AATATAGACACTGAAGAAAAGTAAAGGAGCTTGAAAACATGAGTGAAACAAACGAAACAGGTATTTATAT
TTTTAGCGCCATTCAAACGGATAAAGACGAAGAATTTGGCGCCGTGGAAGTAGAAGGAACAAAAGCTGAA
ACATTTTTGATTCGCTACAAAGACGCGGCTATGGTAGCAGCTGAAGTACCGATGAAAATTTATCATCCTA
ATCGCCAAAATTTATTAATGCATCAAAACGCAGTAGCAGCGATTATGGACAAGAACGATACGGTTATTCC
AATCAGCTTTGGGAATGTATTCAAATCAAAAGAAGACGTAAAAGTTCTTTTGGAAAACCTTTATCCGCAG
TTTGAAAAGCTGTTTCCAGCGATCAAAGGAAAAATTGAAGTCGGTTTAAAAGTAATTGGGAAAAAAGAAT
GGCTTGAGAAAAAAGTAAACGAAAATCCTGAACTTGAGAAAGTATCAGCATCCGTAAAAGGAAAATCAGA
AGCAGCCGGTTATTATGAGCGTATTCAACTTGGAGGAATGGCTCAAAAGATGTTTACTTCCCTGCAAAAA
GAAGTCAAGACAGATGTGTTTTCTCCGCTTGAAGAAGCAGCGGAAGCAGCAAAAGCAAATGAGCCAACGG
GCGAAACGATGCTTTTAAACGCGTCTTTCTTAATTAACCGAGAAGATGAAGCGAAGTTTGATGAAAAAGT
AAATGAAGCGCATGAAAACTGGAAAGACAAAGCCGATTTTCATTACAGCGGTCCTTGGCCTGCTTATAAT
TTTGTGAACATTCGCCTAAAAGTAGAAGAGAAATAACGTGCTTCACAAATTAGTAACCGCACCCATTAAC
CTTGTAGTGAAAATCGGCGAAAAAGTACAGGAAGAAGCTGATAAACAGCTATATGACCTTCCGACGATTC
AGCAAAAGCTCATTCAGCTTCAAATGATGTTTGAGCTTGGTGAAATTCCAGAAGAAGCGTTTCAAGAAAA
AGAAGATGAATTGTTAATGAGGTACGAAATTGCGAAACGCAGAGAAATTGAACAATGGGAAGAGCTAACA
CAAAAAAGAAATGAGGAATCCTAGAGTGAGGAATTAACATTATGTCTCTTAAACAATCCATGGAGAATAA
AGATATTGCTCTTATTGATATTTTAGATGTCATTTTAGATAAAGGAGTCGCCATTAAAGGAGACTTAATC
ATTTCCATAGCTGGCGTCGATTTAGTGTATTTGGATTTGCGGGTGCTTATTTCTTCGGTTGAAACGCTTG
TGCAAGCAAAAGAAGGAAATCACAAACCAATCACTTCTGAACAATTTGATAAACAAAAGGAGGAATTAAT
GGATGCAACCGGTCAGCCAAGCAAATGGACGAATCCACTTGGATCCTGATCAAGCTGAACAAGGCTTAGC
GCAGCTTGTGATGACAGTTATTGAGCTATTGAGGCAAATCGTTGAACGTCATGCCATGAGGCGGGTGGAG
GGTGGAACGTTGACGGACGAACAAATTGAAAACTTAGGAATTGCACTAATGAACTTAGAAGAAAAAATGG
ACGAGTTGAAAGAGGTGTTCGGTCTGGATGCAGAAGATTTAAATATTGATCTTGGACCGCTAGGCAGCCT
GCTTTAAGCGGTCAGTAGGAGGAACAGTATGGCAGTCGAACATAATATGCAGTCAAGTACGATTGTAGAT
GTGCTCGAAAAGATTTTGGATAAAGGAGTCGTTATAGCGGGGGACATCACCGTAGGAATTGCAGATGTCG
AGCTATTAACGATAAAGATCCGCTTGATTGTGGCTTCGGTTGATAAGGCAAAAGAAATCGGCATGGACTG
GTGGGAAAATGATCCGTATCTCAGTTCAAAAGGAGCCAATAACAAAGCGCTCGAAGAAGAAAATAAAATG
CTGCATGAGCGGTTAAAAACGCTTGAAGAAAAAATAGAAACGAAACGTTAAAAACTGTACGCTACTTAAA
AAATGGAGGGATTTACAATGGCAACTGAAACAAAATTAGATAACACACAGGCAGAAAACAAGGAAAATAA
AAATGCGGAAAACGGTTCAAAAGAAAAGAACGGTTCAAAAGCAAGCAAAACAACAAGCAGCGGGCCAATC
AAACGAGCGGTAGCAGGAGGCATCATCGGTGCAACGATTGGATATGTATCGACTCCTGAAAATCGAAAAA
GTCTCCTTGACCGCATTGATACAGACGAATTAAAAAGCAAAGCATCTGATTTAGGAACAAAGGTAAAAGA
AAAATCAAAAAGCAGCGTGGCCAGCCTGAAAACATCTGCGGGAAGCTTGTTTAAAAAAGATAAAGATAAA
TCAAAAGATGATGAAGAAAACGTAAATTCTTCTAGTAGCGAAACAGAAGACGATAACGTTCAAGAGTACG
ACGAGTTAAAAGAAGAAAATCAAACTCTTCAAGATCGCTTATCACAGCTTGAAGAAAAAATGAACATGCT
TGTTGAGCTTAGCCTCAATAAAAATCAAGACGAAGAAGCGGAAGATACAGATTCCGACGAAGAAGAGAAC
GATGAGAACGATGAAAACGATGAAAACGAGCAGGACGATGAAAACGAAGAAGAAACATCTAAGCCACGTA
AAAAGGATAAAAAAGAAGCTGAGGAAGAAGAAAGTGAAAGTGACGAAGACAGCGAGGAAGAAGAGGAAGA
TTCTCGCTCAAACAAAAAAAATAAAAAAGTAAAAACAGAAGAAGAAGACGAAGATGAAAGCGAAGAAGAA
AAAAAGGAAGCGAAACCAAAAAAGTCAACAGCTAAAAAATCAAAAAATACAAAAGCAAAGAAAAACACGG
ACGAAGAAGATGATGAAGCAACATCTCTTTCTAGTGAAGACGATACAACAGCCTAAGACGTCGTCACATT
TGCTTCTGCTTGCTGCAGTCCGGATTCGCGAACGCGTCTCGAGAGATCCGGCTGCTAACAAAGCCCGAAA
GGAAGCTGAGTTGGCTGCTGCCACCGCTGAGCAATAACTAGCATAACCCCTTGGGGCCTCTAAACGGGTC
TTGAGGGGTTTTTTGCTGAAAGGAGGAACTATATCCGACTAGTAGCCCGCCTAATGAGCGGGCTTTTTTT
TAATTCCCCTATTTGTTTATTTTTCTAAATACATTCAAATATGTATCCGCTCATGAGACAATAACCCTGA
TAAATGCTTCAATAATATTGAAAAAGGAAGAGTATGAGTATTCAACATTTCCGTGTCGCCCTTATTCCCT
TTTTTGCGGCATTTTGCCTTCCTGTTTTTGCTCACCCAGAAACGCTCGTGAAAGTAAAAGACGCAGAGGA
CCAATTGGGGGCACGAGTGGGATACATAGAACTGGACTTGAATAGCGGTAAAATCCTTGAGAGTTTTCGC
CCTGAAGAGCGTTTTCCAATGATGAGCACTTTCAAAGTTCTGCTATGTGGAGCAGTATTATCCCGTGTAG
ATGCGGGGCAAGAGCAACTCGGACGACGAATACACTATTCGCAGAATGACTTGGTTGAATACTCCCCAGT
GACAGAAAAGCACCTTACGGACGGAATGACGGTAAGAGAATTATGTAGTGCCGCCATAACGATGAGTGAT
AACACTGCGGCGAACTTACTTCTGACAACCATCGGTGGACCGAAGGAATTAACCGCTTTTTTGCACAATA
TGGGAGACCATGTAACTCGCCTTGACCGTTGGGAACCAGAACTGAATGAAGCCATACCAAACGACGAGCG
AGACACCACAATGCCTGCGGCAATGGCAACAACATTACGCAAACTATTAACTGGCGAACTACTTACTCTG
GCTTCACGGCAACAATTAATAGACTGGCTTGAAGCGGATAAAGTTGCAGGACCACTACTGCGTTCGGCAC
TTCCTGCTGGCTGGTTTATTGCTGATAAATCTGGGGCAGGAGAGCGTGGTTCACGGGGTATCATTGCCGC
ACTTGGACCAGATGGTAAGCCTTCCCGTATCGTAGTTATCTACACGACGGGTAGTCAGGCAACTATGGAC
GAACGAAATAGACAGATTGCTGAAATAGGGGCTTCACTGATTAAGCATTGGTAAACCGATACAATTAAAG
GCTCCTTTTGGAGCCTTTTTTTTTGGACGGACCGGTAGAAAAGATCAAAGGATCTTCTTGAGATCCTTTT
TTTCTGCGCGTAATCTGCTGCTTGCAAACAAAAAAACCACCGCTACCAGCGGTGGTTTGTTTGCCGGATC
AAGAGCTACCAACTCTTTTTCCGAAGGTAACTGGCTTCAGCAGAGCGCAGATACCAAATACTGTCCTTCT
AGTGTAGCCGTAGTTAGGCCACCACTTCAAGAACTCTGTAGCACCGCCTACATACCTCGCTCTGCTAATC
CTGTTACCAGTGGCTGCTGCCAGTGGCGATAAGTCGTGTCTTACCGGGTTGGACTCAAGACGATAGTTAC
CGGATAAGGCGCAGCGGTCGGGCTGAACGGGGGGTTCGTGCACACAGCCCAGCTTGGAGCGAACGACCTA
CACCGAACTGAGATACCTACAGCGTGAGCTATGAGAAAGCGCCACGCTTCCCGAAGGGAGAAAGGCGGAC
AGGTATCCGGTAAGCGGCAGGGTCGGAACAGGAGAGCGCACGAGGGAGCTTCCAGGGGGAAACGCCTGGT
ATCTTTATAGTCCTGTCGGGTTTCGCCACCTCTGACTTGAGCGTCGATTTTTGTGATGCTCGTCAGGGGG
GCGGAGCCTATGGAAA
